Addgene plasmid #166122: pEGFP_D2086V-talin1 (1-2541)
Purpose: For expression of full-length mouse talin-1 carrying mutation D2086V in mammalian cells. Contains C-terminal EGFP tag.
Depositing lab: Vesa Hytönen. Depositing organization: Tampere University, BioMediTech. Publication: Cancer associated talin point mutations disorganise cell adhesion and migration. Azizi L, Cowell AR, Mykuliak VV, Goult BT, Turkki P, Hytonen VP. Sci Rep. 2021 Jan 11;11(1):347. doi: 10.1038/s41598-020-77911-4. PubMed 33431906.
Backbone
  Vector backbone: pEGFP-C1
  Backbone manufacturer: Clontech
  Backbone size w/o insert (bp): 4734
  Total vector size (bp): 12357
  Vector type: Mammalian Expression ; CMV promoter
Growth in bacteria
  Bacterial resistance: Kanamycin, 50 μg/mL
  Growth temperature: 37°C
  Growth strain: DH5alpha
  Growth instructions: For MidiPrep according to the instructions from the kit.
  Copy number: High Copy
Gene/Insert
  Gene/Insert name: D2086V-Talin-1 (alt name: D2086V-TLN1)
  Species: M. musculus (mouse)
  Insert size (bp): 7623
  Mutation: D2086V
  Entrez Gene: Tln1 (a.k.a. Tln)
  Tag / fusion protein: EGFP (C terminal on insert)
Terms and licenses: Academic/Nonprofit Terms; Industry Terms: Not Available to Industry
How to cite: pEGFP_D2086V-talin1 (1-2541) was a gift from Vesa Hytönen (Addgene plasmid # 166122 ; http://n2t.net/addgene:166122 ; RRID:Addgene_166122)
