[The description below was written by a language model from this plasmid's Addgene catalogue record and pLannotate feature annotations shown in this document.]
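Description:
pEGFP_D2086V-talin1 (1-2541) is a 12,357 bp mammalian expression plasmid built on the Clontech pEGFP-C1 backbone. It carries the full-length mouse talin-1 (Tln1) coding sequence, residues 1–2541, with the point mutation D2086V. The human cytomegalovirus immediate-early enhancer and promoter drive the 7.6 kb talin open reading frame. This is followed after a short linker by the EGFP coding sequence, so the fluorescent tag sits at the C-terminus of talin. That places EGFP downstream of the insert rather than upstream, where it lies in the standard pEGFP-C1 layout; the catalogue entry and the feature table agree on this arrangement. An SV40 polyadenylation signal terminates the transcript, and a remnant of the multiple cloning site lies between EGFP and that signal. The short "large T antigen" and "ble" fragments in the annotation are probably sequence-similarity hits in backbone DNA rather than functional parts.

The plasmid is propagated in E. coli from a high-copy ColE1/pUC-type origin and also carries an f1 origin. A single NeoR/KanR (Tn5 aminoglycoside phosphotransferase) cassette provides selection in both hosts. It is preceded by a bacterial bla promoter and the SV40 enhancer/early promoter and ends with the HSV TK polyadenylation signal, giving kanamycin resistance in bacteria and G418 selection in mammalian cells.

The construct is intended for expressing fluorescently tagged mutant talin-1 in mammalian cells. The associated publication examines how cancer-associated talin point mutations affect cell adhesion and migration, so the EGFP fusion would allow the localisation of the D2086V variant to be visualised.
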