Features (pLannotate 1.2.2; 14 found; start..end, strand, type, name):
     61..364     +  enhancer       CMV enhancer: human cytomegalovirus immediate early enhancer
    365..568     +  promoter       CMV promoter: human cytomegalovirus (CMV) immediate early promoter
    650..8272    +  CDS            Tln1: TLN1_MOUSE - Also known as Tln. Experimental evidence at protein level: Swiss-Prot protein existence level 1. Probably involved in connections of major cytoskeletal structures to the plasma membrane. High molecular weight cytoskeletal protein concentrated at regions of cell-substratum contact and, in lymphocytes, at cell-cell contacts. From Mus musculus (Mouse).
   8285..9004    +  CDS            EGFP: the original enhanced GFP (Yang et al., 1996) mammalian codon-optimized
   9004..9026    +  misc_feature   MCS (fragment): multiple cloning site
   9038..9122    +  CDS            large T antigen (fragment): large T antigen from SV40 (simian virus 40)
   9145..9266    +  polyA_signal   SV40 poly(A) signal: SV40 polyadenylation signal
   9300..9728    -  rep_origin     f1 ori (sequence partly withheld): f1 bacteriophage origin of replication; arrow indicates direction of (+) strand synthesis
   9755..9859    +  promoter       AmpR promoter: bla
   9861..10218   +  promoter       SV40 promoter: SV40 enhancer and early promoter
  10253..11047   +  CDS            NeoR/KanR: aminoglycoside phosphotransferase from Tn5; aph(3')-II (or nptII); confers resistance to neomycin, kanamycin, and G418 (Geneticin®)
  11068..11220   +  CDS            ble (fragment): BLE_KLEPN - Experimental evidence at protein level: Swiss-Prot protein existence level 1. Binding protein with a strong affinity to the bleomycin family of antibiotics. Binds to CL990; an antimitotic-antibiotic compound. From Klebsiella pneumoniae.
  11279..11326   +  polyA_signal   HSV TK poly(A) signal: herpes simplex virus thymidine kinase polyadenylation signal (Cole and Stacy, 1985)
  11655..12243   +  rep_origin     ori: high-copy-number ColE1/pMB1/pBR322/pUC origin of replication
>Addgene plasmid #166122 | pEGFP_D2086V-talin1 (1-2541) | addgene full sequence | sequence record 330290 | Addgene NGS Result
TAGTTATTAATAGTAATCAATTACGGGGTCATTAGTTCATAGCCCATATATGGAGTTCCGCGTTACATAA
CTTACGGTAAATGGCCCGCCTGGCTGACCGCCCAACGACCCCCGCCCATTGACGTCAATAATGACGTATG
TTCCCATAGTAACGCCAATAGGGACTTTCCATTGACGTCAATGGGTGGAGTATTTACGGTAAACTGCCCA
CTTGGCAGTACATCAAGTGTATCATATGCCAAGTACGCCCCCTATTGACGTCAATGACGGTAAATGGCCC
GCCTGGCATTATGCCCAGTACATGACCTTATGGGACTTTCCTACTTGGCAGTACATCTACGTATTAGTCA
TCGCTATTACCATGGTGATGCGGTTTTGGCAGTACATCAATGGGCGTGGATAGCGGTTTGACTCACGGGG
ATTTCCAAGTCTCCACCCCATTGACGTCAATGGGAGTTTGTTTTGGCACCAAAATCAACGGGACTTTCCA
AAATGTCGTAACAACTCCGCCCCATTGACGCAAATGGGCGGTAGGCGTGTACGGTGGGAGGTCTATATAA
GCAGAGCTGGTTTAGTGAACCGTCAGATCCGCTAGCGCTACCGGTATTAGGCACCCCAGGCTTTACACGA
ATTCGCAGAAGCTGCCACCATGGTTGCGCTTTCGCTGAAGATTAGCATTGGGAATGTGGTGAAGACGATG
CAATTTGAGCCATCTACCATGGTGTACGACGCCTGCCGCATGATTCGTGAGCGGATCCCAGAGGCCCTGG
CTGGCCCTCCCAACGACTTTGGGCTCTTTCTGTCAGATGATGACCCCAAAAAAGGCATCTGGCTAGAGGC
TGGGAAAGCTTTGGACTACTACATGCTCCGAAATGGGGACACCATGGAGTACAGAAAAAAGCAGAGACCC
CTGAAGATCCGGATGTTAGACGGAACGGTGAAGACTATCATGGTGGATGACTCCAAGACCGTCACAGACA
TGCTCATGACCATTTGTGCCCGAATTGGTATCACCAACCATGATGAGTATTCACTGGTTCGAGAGCTGAT
GGAAGAAAAGAAAGATGAGGGGACAGGGACCCTGAGAAAAGACAAGACCCTACTGCGAGATGAAAAGAAG
ATGGAGAAGCTAAAGCAGAAGTTGCACACAGACGATGAGTTGAACTGGCTGGACCATGGGCGGACACTGA
GGGAACAGGGAGTGGAAGAGCATGAGACGTTGCTGCTGCGGAGAAAGTTCTTCTACTCAGACCAGAATGT
GGATTCCCGAGACCCTGTACAGCTGAACCTTCTCTATGTGCAGGCACGAGATGACATCCTGAATGGCTCC
CATCCTGTCTCCTTTGACAAGGCCTGTGAATTTGCAGGCTTCCAGTGCCAGATCCAGTTTGGACCTCACA
ATGAACAGAAGCACAAGGCTGGCTTCCTTGACCTGAAGGACTTCCTGCCCAAGGAGTATGTGAAGCAGAA
GGGAGAGCGTAAGATCTTTCAGGCACACAAGAATTGTGGGCAGATGAGTGAAATTGAGGCCAAGGTACGC
TACGTGAAGCTGGCCCGTTCCCTCAAGACTTACGGTGTCTCCTTCTTCCTAGTCAAGGAAAAGATGAAGG
GGAAGAATAAACTGGTGCCCAGGCTGTTGGGCATCACTAAGGAGTGTGTGATGCGTGTGGATGAGAAGAC
CAAGGAGGTGATTCAGGAATGGAGCCTCACCAACATCAAACGCTGGGCTGCCTCTCCCAAGAGCTTTACT
CTGGACTTTGGAGACTATCAGGATGGCTACTACTCAGTACAGACGACAGAAGGCGAGCAGATCGCACAGC
TCATTGCTGGCTACATAGATATCATCCTTAAGAAGAAAAAAAGCAAGGACCATTTTGGGCTGGAGGGAGA
TGAAGAGTCTACTATGTTGGAGGACTCAGTGTCTCCCAAAAAGTCAACAGTCCTTCAGCAGCAGTACAAC
CGAGTGGGGAAAGTGGAGCACGGCTCTGTGGCTCTGCCAGCCATCATGCGCTCTGGAGCCTCTGGTCCTG
AGAATTTCCAGGTGGGGAGCATGCCACCTGCCCAGCAGCAGATCACCAGTGGCCAGATGCACCGAGGACA
CATGCCACCTCTGACTTCAGCCCAGCAGGCGCTCACTGGAACCATTAACTCCAGCATGCAGGCTGTGCAG
GCTGCCCAGGCCACTCTGGATGACTTTGAGACTCTACCCCCTCTTGGCCAGGATGCTGCCTCCAAAGCTT
GGCGTAAGAACAAGATGGATGAATCAAAGCATGAGATCCACTCCCAGGTAGATGCCATCACAGCTGGCAC
TGCCTCTGTGGTAAACCTGACAGCAGGAGATCCTGCAGAGACAGACTATACAGCAGTGGGCTGTGCAGTC
ACCACCATCTCTTCCAACCTGACGGAGATGTCCCGTGGGGTGAAGCTATTGGCTGCCCTGCTGGAGGATG
AAGGCGGCAATGGCCGGCCCCTTCTGCAAGCAGCAAAGGGCCTTGCAGGGGCTGTGTCGGAACTGCTTCG
CAGTGCTCAGCCCGCCAGCGCTGAGCCTCGTCAGAACCTGCTGCAGGCAGCCGGGAACGTGGGCCAGGCC
AGTGGGGAGCTGTTGCAGCAAATTGGGGAAAGTGACACTGACCCCCACTTCCAGGATGTTCTAATGCAGC
TAGCAAACGCAGTGGCAAGTGCTGCAGCCGCCCTGGTCCTCAAGGCCAAGAGTGTGGCCCAGCGCACAGA
GGATTCCGGGCTTCAGACCCAAGTGATTGCTGCAGCTACGCAATGTGCTCTGTCCACTTCCCAGCTGGTG
GCCTGTACCAAGGTGGTAGCACCTACAATCAGCTCACCTGTGTGCCAAGAACAGCTAGTCGAGGCTGGGC
GACTGGTGGCCAAAGCTGTGGAGGGCTGTGTGTCTGCCTCGCAAGCAGCTACAGAAGATGGACAGCTGCT
TCGAGGGGTAGGAGCAGCAGCCACGGCTGTCACCCAGGCCCTCAATGAGCTGCTGCAGCACGTGAAGGCC
CACGCCACCGGAGCTGGGCCTGCCGGTCGGTATGACCAAGCCACTGATACCATCCTCACCGTCACTGAAA
ACATCTTCAGCTCCATGGGTGATGCTGGGGAGATGGTGCGCCAGGCCCGCATCCTGGCCCAAGCCACCTC
AGACCTGGTCAATGCTATCAAGGCCGATGCTGAGGGGGAGAGTGATCTGGAGAACTCTAGAAAGCTCCTG
AGTGCTGCCAAGATCCTCGCTGATGCCACCGCCAAGATGGTGGAGGCGGCCAAGGGAGCAGCCGCCCACC
CTGACAGTGAGGAACAGCAGCAGCGACTGCGTGAAGCAGCTGAGGGGCTTCGCATGGCCACCAATGCAGC
TGCGCAGAACGCCATCAAGAAGAAGTTGGTGCAGCGCCTGGAGCATGCAGCCAAGCAAGCTGCAGCCTCT
GCAACACAGACCATTGCTGCAGCCCAACATGCAGCCTCTGCCCCCAAGGCCTCTGCGGGCCCCCAGCCCC
TACTGGTGCAGAGCTGTAAGGCCGTGGCAGAGCAGATTCCGTTGCTGGTGCAGGGTGTCCGAGGAAGTCA
AGCTCAGCCTGACAGCCCTAGTGCTCAGCTCGCCCTCATTGCTGCCAGCCAGAGCTTCCTGCAGCCAGGT
GGGAAGATGGTGGCAGCGGCAAAAGCCTCAGTGCCAACAATTCAGGACCAGGCTTCAGCGATGCAGCTGA
GTCAGTGCGCAAAGAACCTAGGCACTGCCCTGGCCGAGCTGCGCACTGCTGCTCAGAAGGCTCAGGAGGC
ATGTGGACCTTTGGAGATGGATTCTGCACTGAGTGTTGTACAAAATCTAGAGAAAGACCTACAGGAAATA
AAAGCAGCAGCTCGAGATGGCAAGCTTAAGCCCTTACCTGGGGAAACAATGGAGAAGTGTACCCAAGATC
TTGGCAACAGCACCAAAGCGGTGAGCTCTGCCATCGCCAAGCTGCTGGGGGAGATTGCCCAGGGCAACGA
GAACTATGCAGGTATTGCAGCTCGGGATGTAGCTGGTGGACTAAGGTCACTAGCCCAGGCTGCGCGGGGT
GTGGCTGCGCTGACATCAGATCCTGCAGTGCAGGCCATTGTGCTTGACACAGCCAGCGACGTTCTGGACA
AGGCCAGCAGCCTCATTGAAGAGGCAAAAAAAGCATCTGGACACCCAGGGGACCCAGAAAGCCAGCAAAG
GCTTGCTCAGGTAGCTAAAGCAGTGACCCAAGCCCTGAACCGCTGTGTCAGCTGCCTGCCTGGCCAAAGA
GACGTGGATAATGCCCTACGAGCCGTTGGAGATGCCAGCAAGCGACTCCTGAGTGACTTGCTTCCTCCAA
GCACGGGGACATTTCAAGAAGCACAGAGCCGATTGAATGAAGCTGCAGCTGGGTTAAATCAGGCCGCCAC
AGAACTGGTGCAAGCCTCCCGAGGAACTCCTCAGGACCTGGCTCGGGCCTCCGGCCGATTTGGACAGGAC
TTCAGCACCTTCCTGGAAGCTGGTGTGGAGATGGCCGGACAGGCCCCGAGCCAGGAGGACCGAGCCCAGG
TGGTGTCCAACCTGAAGGGCATATCCATGTCTTCAAGCAAACTTCTCCTTGCCGCTAAGGCCTTGTCCAC
AGACCCTGCTTCTCCCAACCTCAAGAGTCAGCTGGCTGCGGCTGCCCGGGCAGTGACGGACAGCATCAAC
CAGCTCATCACCATGTGCACCCAGCAGGCACCTGGCCAGAAGGAGTGTGACAATGCACTTCGGCAGCTAG
AGACAGTCCGAGAACTCCTGGAGAATCCAGTCCAGCCCATCAACGACATGTCCTACTTCGGTTGCTTGGA
CAGTGTCATGGAGAACTCCAAGGTCCTAGGTGAGGCCATGACTGGCATCTCCCAAAATGCCAAGAATGGA
AATCTGCCGGAGTTTGGAGATGCCATTGCCACAGCCTCCAAGGCTCTCTGTGGCTTCACGGAGGCAGCCG
CACAGGCAGCATATCTAGTTGGTGTCTCTGACCCCAACAGCCAAGCTGGACAGCAAGGACTGGTGGAACC
CACACAGTTTGCCCGTGCAAACCAGGCAATTCAGATGGCCTGTCAGAGTCTGGGGGAGCCTGGCTGTACC
CAGGCCCAGGTGTTATCTGCAGCCACTATTGTAGCCAAACACACATCTGCATTGTGTAACAGCTGTCGCC
TGGCTTCCGCTAGGACTGCCAATCCCACTGCCAAGCGCCAGTTTGTACAGTCAGCCAAGGAGGTGGCCAA
CAGTACAGCCAATCTTGTCAAGACCATCAAGGCACTAGATGGGGACTTCACAGAAGAGAACCGTGCCCAG
TGCCGAGCAGCCACAGCCCCTCTGCTGGAAGCTGTGGATAACCTGAGTGCCTTTGCCTCCAACCCTGAGT
TCTCCAGCGTCCCTGCCCAGATCAGCCCTGAGGGCAGAGCAGCCATGGAGCCCATTGTAATCTCTGCTAA
GACAATGTTGGAGAGTGCTGGAGGGCTCATCCAGACAGCTCGGGCGTTAGCAGTCAATCCCCGAGACCCC
CCACGTTGGTCTGTGCTAGCTGGCCACTCTCGGACTGTCTCAGATTCCATCAAGAAACTTATTACAAGCA
TGAGGGACAAAGCCCCAGGGCAGCTGGAGTGTGAGACAGCCATTGCGGCTCTGAACAGCTGCTTGCGGGA
CCTAGATCAGGCTTCGCTTGCCGCTGTCAGCCAGCAGCTTGCTCCCCGTGAAGGAATCTCTCAAGAGGCT
TTGCACACCCAGATGCTCACTGCAGTGCAAGAAATTTCTCATCTCATTGAGCCGCTGGCCAGCGCTGCTC
GGGCTGAAGCCTCCCAGCTGGGACACAAGGTGTCCCAAATGGCCCAGTACTTTGAACCACTCACCCTGGC
TGCAGTGGGTGCTGCGTCTAAGACCCTGAGCCACCCGCAGCAGATGGCACTTCTGGACCAGACTAAAACG
TTGGCAGAGTCTGCCTTGCAGTTGCTATATACTGCCAAGGAGGCTGGTGGTAACCCCAAGCAAGCAGCAC
ACACCCAGGAAGCCCTGGAGGAGGCTGTGCAGATGATGACAGAGGCCGTAGAAGACCTGACGACGACCCT
CAACGAAGCAGCCAGTGCTGCAGGAGTCGTTGGCGGCATGGTGGACTCTATCACTCAGGCCATCAACCAG
CTAGATGAAGGACCTATGGGTGACCCAGAAGGCTCATTCGTAGATTACCAGACAACCATGGTGAGGACAG
CCAAGGCCATTGCTGTCACTGTTCAGGAGATGGTAACCAAGTCAAACACCAGCCCTGAAGAGCTAGGCCC
TCTTGCCAACCAGCTGACCAGTGACTATGGCCGACTGGCCTCACAAGCCAAGCCTGCAGCTGTGGCTGCT
GAAAATGAAGAGATAGGCGCTCACATCAAACACCGAGTACAGGAGCTGGGCCATGGCTGCTCTGCTCTGG
TCACCAAGGCAGGTGCCTTGCAGTGTAGCCCCAGTGATGTCTACACCAAGAAGGAGCTCATAGAGTGTGC
CCGCAGAGTGTCAGAGAAGGTCTCCCATGTTCTGGCTGCACTCCAGGCTGGGAATCGTGGTACCCAGGCC
TGCATTACAGCAGCCAGTGCTGTGTCTGGTATCATTGCTGACCTCGACACCACCATCATGTTCGCTACTG
CTGGCACACTTAACCGTGAGGGTGCTGAAACTTTTGCTGACCACCGGGAGGGTATCTTAAAGACAGCAAA
GGTTCTTGTGGAGGACACCAAGGTCCTAGTGCAGAATGCAGCTGGGAGCCAGGAGAAGTTGGCACAAGCC
GCCCAGTCCTCCGTGGCCACCATTACCCGCCTCGCTGATGTGGTCAAGCTCGGTGCAGCCAGCCTAGGAG
CCGAAGACCCTGAAACTCAGGTGGTGCTGATCAATGCAGTAAAGGTCGTAGCCAAGGCCCTGGGTGACCT
CATCAGCGCTACGAAGGCTGCAGCGGGCAAAGTTGGGGATGACCCTGCAGTGTGGCAGCTCAAGAACTCT
GCCAAGGTGATGGTGACCAATGTGACATCATTGCTCAAGACAGTGAAGGCTGTGGAAGATGAGGCCACCA
AAGGCACACGGGCCCTAGAGGCAACCACAGAGCACATACGTCAGGAACTGGCGGTCTTCTGTTCCCCAGA
GCCACCTGCCAAGACCTCTACCCCTGAAGACTTCATCCGAATGACCAAGGGTATTACTATGGCAACAGCC
AAAGCCGTTGCTGCTGGCAATTCCTGTCGACAGGAAGATGTCATTGCCACAGCCAATCTGAGCCGACGGG
CTATTGCGGACATGCTTCGGGCTTGCAAGGAAGCAGCTTTCCACCCAGAAGTGGCGCCTGATGTACGGCT
CCGAGCCCTGCACTATGGCCGGGAGTGTGCCAATGGTTACCTGGAACTGCTGGACCACGTGCTGCTGACC
CTTCAGAAGCCAAACCCAGACCTGAAGCAGCAGCTAACTGGACACTCAAAGCGGGTTGCTGGCTCTGTGA
CTGAGCTCATCCAGGCTGCTGAAGCCATGAAAGGAACAGAGTGGGTGGACCCAGAGGACCCTACTGTCAT
TGCTGAGAATGAGCTCTTGGGAGCCGCAGCCGCCATCGAGGCTGCAGCCAAGAAGCTGGAGCAGCTGAAG
CCCAGGGCCAAACCCAAGGAGGCGGATGAGTCCTTGAACTTTGAGGAACAAATCCTAGAAGCTGCCAAGT
CCATCGCTGCAGCCACCAGTGCACTGGTAAAGGCTGCGTCAGCAGCCCAGAGGGAGCTGGTGGCTCAAGG
AAAGGTGGGCGCCATTCCAGCCAATGCACTGGATGATGGGCAGTGGTCGCAGGGCCTCATTTCCGCTGCC
CGTATGGTGGCTGCGGCCACCAACAATCTGTGTGAAGCAGCTAACGCAGCTGTCCAGGGCCATGCTAGCC
AGGAGAAACTCATTTCCTCAGCCAAGCAAGTAGCTGCCTCCACAGCTCAGCTCCTGGTAGCTTGCAAGGT
CAAAGCAGATCAGGACTCTGAGGCAATGAAACGGCTCCAGGCTGCTGGCAATGCAGTGAAGAGGGCCTCA
GATAACCTGGTAAAGGCGGCCCAGAAAGCTGCAGCCTTCGAAGACCAGGAGAATGAGACGGTGGTGGTGA
AGGAGAAAATGGTTGGGGGCATTGCCCAGATTATCGCAGCACAGGAAGAGATGCTTCGGAAGGAACGAGA
GCTGGAAGAGGCTCGGAAAAAGCTCGCCCAGATCCGGCAGCAGCAGTACAAGTTCTTGCCTTCAGAGCTT
CGAGACGAGCACGGAGGATCCGGAATGGTGAGCAAGGGCGAGGAGCTGTTCACCGGGGTGGTGCCCATCC
TGGTCGAGCTGGACGGCGACGTAAACGGCCACAAGTTCAGCGTGTCCGGCGAGGGCGAGGGCGATGCCAC
CTACGGCAAGCTGACCCTGAAGTTCATCTGCACCACCGGCAAGCTGCCCGTGCCCTGGCCCACCCTCGTG
ACCACCCTGACCTACGGCGTGCAGTGCTTCAGCCGCTACCCCGACCACATGAAGCAGCACGACTTCTTCA
AGTCCGCCATGCCCGAAGGCTACGTCCAGGAGCGCACCATCTTCTTCAAGGACGACGGCAACTACAAGAC
CCGCGCCGAGGTGAAGTTCGAGGGCGACACCCTGGTGAACCGCATCGAGCTGAAGGGCATCGACTTCAAG
GAGGACGGCAACATCCTGGGGCACAAGCTGGAGTACAACTACAACAGCCACAACGTCTATATCATGGCCG
ACAAGCAGAAGAACGGCATCAAGGTGAACTTCAAGATCCGCCACAACATCGAGGACGGCAGCGTGCAGCT
CGCCGACCACTACCAGCAGAACACCCCCATCGGCGACGGCCCCGTGCTGCTGCCCGACAACCACTACCTG
AGCACCCAGTCCGCCCTGAGCAAAGACCCCAACGAGAAGCGCGATCACATGGTCCTGCTGGAGTTCGTGA
CCGCCGCCGGGATCACTCTCGGCATGGACGAGCTGTACAAGTAACCGCGGGCCCGGGATCCACCGGATCT
AGATAACTGATCATAATCAGCCATACCACATTTGTAGAGGTTTTACTTGCTTTAAAAAACCTCCCACACC
TCCCCCTGAACCTGAAACATAAAATGAATGCAATTGTTGTTGTTAACTTGTTTATTGCAGCTTATAATGG
TTACAAATAAAGCAATAGCATCACAAATTTCACAAATAAAGCATTTTTTTCACTGCATTCTAGTTGTGGT
TTGTCCAAACTCATCAATGTATCTTAACGCGTAAATTGTAAGCGTTAATATTTTGTTAAAATTCGCGTTA
AATTTTTGTTAAATCAGCTCATTTTTTAACCAATAGGCCGAAATCGGCAAAATCCCTTATAAATCAAAAG
AATAGACCGAGATAGGGT
[37 nt withheld, positions 9399-9435]
AAAGAACGTGGACTCCAACGTCAAAGG
[49 nt withheld, positions 9463-9511]
T
[91 nt withheld, positions 9513-9603]
G
[124 nt withheld, positions 9605-9728]
CAGGTGGCACTTTTCGGGGAAATGTGCGCGGAACCCCTATTTGTTTATTTTTCTAAATACATTCAAATAT
GTATCCGCTCATGAGACAATAACCCTGATAAATGCTTCAATAATATTGAAAAAGGAAGAGTCCTGAGGCG
GAAAGAACCAGCTGTGGAATGTGTGTCAGTTAGGGTGTGGAAAGTCCCCAGGCTCCCCAGCAGGCAGAAG
TATGCAAAGCATGCATCTCAATTAGTCAGCAACCAGGTGTGGAAAGTCCCCAGGCTCCCCAGCAGGCAGA
AGTATGCAAAGCATGCATCTCAATTAGTCAGCAACCATAGTCCCGCCCCTAACTCCGCCCATCCCGCCCC
TAACTCCGCCCAGTTCCGCCCATTCTCCGCCCCATGGCTGACTAATTTTTTTTATTTATGCAGAGGCCGA
GGCCGCCTCGGCCTCTGAGCTATTCCAGAAGTAGTGAGGAGGCTTTTTTGGAGGCCTAGGCTTTTGCAAA
GATCGATCAAGAGACAGGATGAGGATCGTTTCGCATGATTGAACAAGATGGATTGCACGCAGGTTCTCCG
GCCGCTTGGGTGGAGAGGCTATTCGGCTATGACTGGGCACAACAGACAATCGGCTGCTCTGATGCCGCCG
TGTTCCGGCTGTCAGCGCAGGGGCGCCCGGTTCTTTTTGTCAAGACCGACCTGTCCGGTGCCCTGAATGA
ACTGCAAGACGAGGCAGCGCGGCTATCGTGGCTGGCCACGACGGGCGTTCCTTGCGCAGCTGTGCTCGAC
GTTGTCACTGAAGCGGGAAGGGACTGGCTGCTATTGGGCGAAGTGCCGGGGCAGGATCTCCTGTCATCTC
ACCTTGCTCCTGCCGAGAAAGTATCCATCATGGCTGATGCAATGCGGCGGCTGCATACGCTTGATCCGGC
TACCTGCCCATTCGACCACCAAGCGAAACATCGCATCGAGCGAGCACGTACTCGGATGGAAGCCGGTCTT
GTCGATCAGGATGATCTGGACGAAGAGCATCAGGGGCTCGCGCCAGCCGAACTGTTCGCCAGGCTCAAGG
CGAGCATGCCCGACGGCGAGGATCTCGTCGTGACCCATGGCGATGCCTGCTTGCCGAATATCATGGTGGA
AAATGGCCGCTTTTCTGGATTCATCGACTGTGGCCGGCTGGGTGTGGCGGACCGCTATCAGGACATAGCG
TTGGCTACCCGTGATATTGCTGAAGAGCTTGGCGGCGAATGGGCTGACCGCTTCCTCGTGCTTTACGGTA
TCGCCGCTCCCGATTCGCAGCGCATCGCCTTCTATCGCCTTCTTGACGAGTTCTTCTGAGCGGGACTCTG
GGGTTCGAAATGACCGACCAAGCGACGCCCAACCTGCCATCACGAGATTTCGATTCCACCGCCGCCTTCT
ATGAAAGGTTGGGCTTCGGAATCGTTTTCCGGGACGCCGGCTGGATGATCCTCCAGCGCGGGGATCTCAT
GCTGGAGTTCTTCGCCCACCCTAGGGGGAGGCTAACTGAAACACGGAAGGAGACAATACCGGAAGGAACC
CGCGCTATGACGGCAATAAAAAGACAGAATAAAACGCACGGTGTTGGGTCGTTTGTTCATAAACGCGGGG
TTCGGTCCCAGGGCTGGCACTCTGTCGATACCCCACCGAGACCCCATTGGGGCCAATACGCCCGCGTTTC
TTCCTTTTCCCCACCCCACCCCCCAAGTTCGGGTGAAGGCCCAGGGCTCGCAGCCAACGTCGGGGCGGCA
GGCCCTGCCATAGCCTCAGGTTACTCATATATACTTTAGATTGATTTAAAACTTCATTTTTAATTTAAAA
GGATCTAGGTGAAGATCCTTTTTGATAATCTCATGACCAAAATCCCTTAACGTGAGTTTTCGTTCCACTG
AGCGTCAGACCCCGTAGAAAAGATCAAAGGATCTTCTTGAGATCCTTTTTTTCTGCGCGTAATCTGCTGC
TTGCAAACAAAAAAACCACCGCTACCAGCGGTGGTTTGTTTGCCGGATCAAGAGCTACCAACTCTTTTTC
CGAAGGTAACTGGCTTCAGCAGAGCGCAGATACCAAATACTGTTCTTCTAGTGTAGCCGTAGTTAGGCCA
CCACTTCAAGAACTCTGTAGCACCGCCTACATACCTCGCTCTGCTAATCCTGTTACCAGTGGCTGCTGCC
AGTGGCGATAAGTCGTGTCTTACCGGGTTGGACTCAAGACGATAGTTACCGGATAAGGCGCAGCGGTCGG
GCTGAACGGGGGGTTCGTGCACACAGCCCAGCTTGGAGCGAACGACCTACACCGAACTGAGATACCTACA
GCGTGAGCTATGAGAAAGCGCCACGCTTCCCGAAGGGAGAAAGGCGGACAGGTATCCGGTAAGCGGCAGG
GTCGGAACAGGAGAGCGCACGAGGGAGCTTCCAGGGGGAAACGCCTGGTATCTTTATAGTCCTGTCGGGT
TTCGCCACCTCTGACTTGAGCGTCGATTTTTGTGATGCTCGTCAGGGGGGCGGAGCCTATGGAAAAACGC
CAGCAACGCGGCCTTTTTACGGTTCCTGGCCTTTTGCTGGCCTTTTGCTCACATGTTCTTTCCTGCGTTA
TCCCCTGATTCTGTGGATAACCGTATTACCGCCATGCAT
